>Addgene plasmid #208942 | Click editor (CE1) - pCMV-T7-PCV2-nCas9-EcKlenow (EMK488) | addgene full sequence | sequence record 415667 | Addgene NGS Result
ATATGCCAAGTACGCCCCCTATTGACGTCAATGACGGTAAATGGCCCGCCTGGCATTATGCCCAGTACAT
GACCTTATGGGACTTTCCTACTTGGCAGTACATCTACGTATTAGTCATCGCTATTACCATGGTGATGCGG
TTTTGGCAGTACATCAATGGGCGTGGATAGCGGTTTGACTCACGGGGATTTCCAAGTCTCCACCCCATTG
ACGTCAATGGGAGTTTGTTTTGGCACCAAAATCAACGGGACTTTCCAAAATGTCGTAACAACTCCGCCCC
ATTGACGCAAATGGGCGGTAGGCGTGTACGGTGGGAGGTCTATATAAGCAGAGCTGGTTTAGTGAACCGT
CAGATCCGCTAGAGATCCGCGGCCGCTAATACGACTCACTATAGGGAGAGCCGCCACCATGAGCCCATCT
AAGAAAAACGGCAGAAGCGGACCTCAACCTCACAAGCGGTGGGTCTTTACCCTGAACAACCCCAGCGAAG
ATGAGAGAAAGAAGATCCGGGACCTGCCTATCAGCCTGTTCGACTACTTCATCGTGGGCGAGGAAGGAAA
TGAGGAAGGCCGGACCCCCCACCTGCAGGGCTTCGCCAACTTCGTGAAAAAGCAGACCTTCAACAAGGTG
AAGTGGTACCTGGGCGCTAGATGCCACATCGAGAAGGCCAAGGGCACCGACCAGCAGAACAAAGAGTACT
GCAGCAAGGAAGGCAATCTGCTGATGGAATGTGGCGCCCCTAGATCCCAGGGACAGAGAAGCGGAGGCTC
TAGCGGCTCCGAGACACCCGGCACATCTGAGTCCGCCACCCCTGAGAGCAGCGGCGGCAGCGACAAGAAG
TACAGCATCGGCCTGGACATCGGCACCAACTCTGTGGGCTGGGCCGTGATCACCGACGAGTACAAGGTGC
CCAGCAAGAAATTCAAGGTGCTGGGCAACACCGACCGGCACAGCATCAAGAAGAACCTGATCGGAGCCCT
GCTGTTCGACAGCGGCGAAACAGCCGAGGCCACCCGGCTGAAGAGAACCGCCAGAAGAAGATACACCAGA
CGGAAGAACCGGATCTGCTATCTGCAAGAGATCTTCAGCAACGAGATGGCCAAGGTGGACGACAGCTTCT
TCCACAGACTGGAAGAGTCCTTCCTGGTGGAAGAGGATAAGAAGCACGAGCGGCACCCCATCTTCGGCAA
CATCGTGGACGAGGTGGCCTACCACGAGAAGTACCCCACCATCTACCACCTGAGAAAGAAACTGGTGGAC
AGCACCGACAAGGCCGACCTGCGGCTGATCTATCTGGCCCTGGCCCACATGATCAAGTTCCGGGGCCACT
TCCTGATCGAGGGCGACCTGAACCCCGACAACAGCGACGTGGACAAGCTGTTCATCCAGCTGGTGCAGAC
CTACAACCAGCTGTTCGAGGAAAACCCCATCAACGCCAGCGGCGTGGACGCCAAGGCCATCCTGTCTGCC
AGACTGAGCAAGAGCAGACGGCTGGAAAATCTGATCGCCCAGCTGCCCGGCGAGAAGAAGAATGGCCTGT
TCGGAAACCTGATTGCCCTGAGCCTGGGCCTGACCCCCAACTTCAAGAGCAACTTCGACCTGGCCGAGGA
TGCCAAACTGCAGCTGAGCAAGGACACCTACGACGACGACCTGGACAACCTGCTGGCCCAGATCGGCGAC
CAGTACGCCGACCTGTTTCTGGCCGCCAAGAACCTGTCCGACGCCATCCTGCTGAGCGACATCCTGAGAG
TGAACACCGAGATCACCAAGGCCCCCCTGAGCGCCTCTATGATCAAGAGATACGACGAGCACCACCAGGA
CCTGACCCTGCTGAAAGCTCTCGTGCGGCAGCAGCTGCCTGAGAAGTACAAAGAGATTTTCTTCGACCAG
AGCAAGAACGGCTACGCCGGCTACATTGACGGCGGAGCCAGCCAGGAAGAGTTCTACAAGTTCATCAAGC
CCATCCTGGAAAAGATGGACGGCACCGAGGAACTGCTCGTGAAGCTGAACAGAGAGGACCTGCTGCGGAA
GCAGCGGACCTTCGACAACGGCAGCATCCCCCACCAGATCCACCTGGGAGAGCTGCACGCCATTCTGCGG
CGGCAGGAAGATTTTTACCCATTCCTGAAGGACAACCGGGAAAAGATCGAGAAGATCCTGACCTTCCGCA
TCCCCTACTACGTGGGCCCTCTGGCCAGGGGAAACAGCAGATTCGCCTGGATGACCAGAAAGAGCGAGGA
AACCATCACCCCCTGGAACTTCGAGGAAGTGGTGGACAAGGGCGCTTCCGCCCAGAGCTTCATCGAGCGG
ATGACCAACTTCGATAAGAACCTGCCCAACGAGAAGGTGCTGCCCAAGCACAGCCTGCTGTACGAGTACT
TCACCGTGTATAACGAGCTGACCAAAGTGAAATACGTGACCGAGGGAATGAGAAAGCCCGCCTTCCTGAG
CGGCGAGCAGAAAAAGGCCATCGTGGACCTGCTGTTCAAGACCAACCGGAAAGTGACCGTGAAGCAGCTG
AAAGAGGACTACTTCAAGAAAATCGAGTGCTTCGACTCCGTGGAAATCTCCGGCGTGGAAGATCGGTTCA
ACGCCTCCCTGGGCACATACCACGATCTGCTGAAAATTATCAAGGACAAGGACTTCCTGGACAATGAGGA
AAACGAGGACATTCTGGAAGATATCGTGCTGACCCTGACACTGTTTGAGGACAGAGAGATGATCGAGGAA
CGGCTGAAAACCTATGCCCACCTGTTCGACGACAAAGTGATGAAGCAGCTGAAGCGGCGGAGATACACCG
GCTGGGGCAGGCTGAGCCGGAAGCTGATCAACGGCATCCGGGACAAGCAGTCCGGCAAGACAATCCTGGA
TTTCCTGAAGTCCGACGGCTTCGCCAACAGAAACTTCATGCAGCTGATCCACGACGACAGCCTGACCTTT
AAAGAGGACATCCAGAAAGCCCAGGTGTCCGGCCAGGGCGATAGCCTGCACGAGCACATTGCCAATCTGG
CCGGCAGCCCCGCCATTAAGAAGGGCATCCTGCAGACAGTGAAGGTGGTGGACGAGCTCGTGAAAGTGAT
GGGCCGGCACAAGCCCGAGAACATCGTGATCGAAATGGCCAGAGAGAACCAGACCACCCAGAAGGGACAG
AAGAACAGCCGCGAGAGAATGAAGCGGATCGAAGAGGGCATCAAAGAGCTGGGCAGCCAGATCCTGAAAG
AACACCCCGTGGAAAACACCCAGCTGCAGAACGAGAAGCTGTACCTGTACTACCTGCAGAATGGGCGGGA
TATGTACGTGGACCAGGAACTGGACATCAACCGGCTGTCCGACTACGATGTGGACGCTATCGTGCCTCAG
AGCTTTCTGAAGGACGACTCCATCGACAACAAGGTGCTGACCAGAAGCGACAAGAACCGGGGCAAGAGCG
ACAACGTGCCCTCCGAAGAGGTCGTGAAGAAGATGAAGAACTACTGGCGGCAGCTGCTGAACGCCAAGCT
GATTACCCAGAGAAAGTTCGACAATCTGACCAAGGCCGAGAGAGGCGGCCTGAGCGAACTGGATAAGGCC
GGCTTCATCAAGAGACAGCTGGTGGAAACCCGGCAGATCACAAAGCACGTGGCACAGATCCTGGACTCCC
GGATGAACACTAAGTACGACGAGAATGACAAGCTGATCCGGGAAGTGAAAGTGATCACCCTGAAGTCCAA
GCTGGTGTCCGATTTCCGGAAGGATTTCCAGTTTTACAAAGTGCGCGAGATCAACAACTACCACCACGCC
CACGACGCCTACCTGAACGCCGTCGTGGGAACCGCCCTGATCAAAAAGTACCCTAAGCTGGAAAGCGAGT
TCGTGTACGGCGACTACAAGGTGTACGACGTGCGGAAGATGATCGCCAAGAGCGAGCAGGAAATCGGCAA
GGCTACCGCCAAGTACTTCTTCTACAGCAACATCATGAACTTTTTCAAGACCGAGATTACCCTGGCCAAC
GGCGAGATCCGGAAGCGGCCTCTGATCGAGACAAACGGCGAAACCGGGGAGATCGTGTGGGATAAGGGCC
GGGATTTTGCCACCGTGCGGAAAGTGCTGAGCATGCCCCAAGTGAATATCGTGAAAAAGACCGAGGTGCA
GACAGGCGGCTTCAGCAAAGAGTCTATCCTGCCCAAGAGGAACAGCGATAAGCTGATCGCCAGAAAGAAG
GACTGGGACCCTAAGAAGTACGGCGGCTTCGACAGCCCCACCGTGGCCTATTCTGTGCTGGTGGTGGCCA
AAGTGGAAAAGGGCAAGTCCAAGAAACTGAAGAGTGTGAAAGAGCTGCTGGGGATCACCATCATGGAAAG
AAGCAGCTTCGAGAAGAATCCCATCGACTTTCTGGAAGCCAAGGGCTACAAAGAAGTGAAAAAGGACCTG
ATCATCAAGCTGCCTAAGTACTCCCTGTTCGAGCTGGAAAACGGCCGGAAGAGAATGCTGGCCTCTGCCG
GCGAACTGCAGAAGGGAAACGAACTGGCCCTGCCCTCCAAATATGTGAACTTCCTGTACCTGGCCAGCCA
CTATGAGAAGCTGAAGGGCTCCCCCGAGGATAATGAGCAGAAACAGCTGTTTGTGGAACAGCACAAGCAC
TACCTGGACGAGATCATCGAGCAGATCAGCGAGTTCTCCAAGAGAGTGATCCTGGCCGACGCTAATCTGG
ACAAAGTGCTGTCCGCCTACAACAAGCACCGGGATAAGCCCATCAGAGAGCAGGCCGAGAATATCATCCA
CCTGTTTACCCTGACCAATCTGGGAGCCCCTGCCGCCTTCAAGTACTTTGACACCACCATCGACCGGAAG
AGGTACACCAGCACCAAAGAGGTGCTGGACGCCACCCTGATCCACCAGAGCATCACCGGCCTGTACGAGA
CACGGATCGACCTGTCTCAGCTGGGAGGTGACTCCGGCGGAAGCTCTGGTGGCAGCAAGCGGACCGCCGA
CGGCTCTGAATTCGAGAGCCCTAAGAAGAAAAGAAAGGTGAGCGGAGGCTCTAGCGGCGGAAGCGTTATC
TCCTACGACAACTACGTGACCATCCTGGACGAAGAGACACTGAAGGCTTGGATCGCTAAACTGGAAAAAG
CCCCTGTGTTCGCCTTCGCCACCGCCACCGACTCCTTAGATAACATCAGCGCCAACCTGGTGGGCCTGTC
TTTCGCCATCGAGCCTGGCGTGGCCGCCTACATCCCCGTGGCCCACGATTACCTGGATGCCCCAGATCAA
ATCAGCAGAGAGAGAGCACTGGAGCTCCTGAAGCCCCTGCTGGAGGACGAGAAGGCCCTGAAGGTGGGAC
AGAACCTGAAATACGATAGGGGAATCCTGGCTAATTACGGCATCGAGCTGAGAGGCATCGCCTTCGATAC
CATGCTGGAATCTTACATCCTGAACAGCGTGGCCGGCCGCCACGACATGGACAGCCTGGCTGAACGGTGG
CTGAAGCACAAAACCATCACCTTCGAAGAGATCGCCGGAAAGGGCAAGAACCAGCTGACATTTAATCAGA
TCGCACTGGAAGAAGCCGGCAGATACGCCGCTGAGGACGCCGACGTGACCCTTCAGCTGCACCTGAAGAT
GTGGCCCGATCTGCAGAAGCACAAGGGCCCACTAAACGTGTTCGAGAACATCGAGATGCCTCTGGTGCCC
GTCCTGAGCAGAATCGAGAGGAATGGCGTGAAGATCGACCCCAAGGTGCTGCACAACCACAGCGAGGAAC
TGACACTGCGGCTGGCCGAGCTGGAAAAGAAGGCCCACGAAATCGCCGGCGAGGAGTTCAACCTGTCTAG
CACCAAGCAGCTACAAACAATCCTGTTCGAGAAGCAGGGCATTAAGCCTCTGAAAAAGACACCTGGCGGA
GCCCCCAGCACCAGCGAAGAAGTGCTGGAGGAACTGGCGCTGGATTACCCTCTGCCCAAAGTGATCCTGG
AATATAGAGGACTGGCCAAGCTGAAGTCTACATACACCGACAAGCTGCCTCTGATGATCAACCCCAAGAC
CGGCCGGGTGCATACATCTTATCACCAGGCCGTGACAGCCACCGGCCGGCTGAGCAGCACAGATCCTAAC
CTGCAAAACATCCCAGTGCGGAACGAAGAGGGCAGAAGAATCAGACAGGCTTTCATTGCCCCTGAGGACT
ACGTCATCGTGTCTGCTGACTACAGCCAGATAGAACTGAGAATCATGGCCCATCTGTCTCGGGACAAGGG
CCTGCTGACCGCTTTTGCAGAAGGCAAGGACATCCACAGAGCCACCGCTGCCGAAGTGTTCGGCCTGCCT
CTGGAAACAGTGACCAGCGAGCAAAGAAGGTCCGCCAAGGCCATTAACTTCGGCCTGATCTACGGCATGA
GCGCCTTTGGCCTGGCCAGACAGCTCAACATCCCTAGAAAGGAGGCCCAGAAATACATGGACCTGTACTT
CGAGCGGTACCCCGGCGTGCTGGAGTACATGGAACGGACCAGAGCCCAGGCTAAAGAGCAGGGATACGTG
GAAACCCTGGATGGCCGGAGACTGTATCTGCCTGACATCAAGAGCAGCAACGGCGCCAGAAGAGCCGCCG
CTGAGAGAGCTGCTATCAACGCCCCTATGCAGGGCACCGCCGCCGACATCATCAAGCGGGCCATGATCGC
CGTGGACGCCTGGCTGCAGGCCGAGCAGCCTAGAGTGCGGATGATCATGCAGGTGCACGACGAGCTGGTG
TTTGAGGTGCACAAGGACGACGTGGATGCTGTGGCCAAGCAGATTCACCAGCTGATGGAAAATTGCACCA
GACTGGACGTGCCACTGCTGGTCGAGGTTGGAAGCGGAGAGAATTGGGACCAGGCCCACTCTGGCGGCTC
AAAAAGAACCGCCGACGGCAGCGAATTCGAGTCTCCCAAGAAGAAGAGGAAAGTCTGACCGGTCATCATC
ACCATCACCATTGAGTTTAAACCCGCTGATCAGCCTCGACTGTGCCTTCTAGTTGCCAGCCATCTGTTGT
TTGCCCCTCCCCCGTGCCTTCCTTGACCCTGGAAGGTGCCACTCCCACTGTCCTTTCCTAATAAAATGAG
GAAATTGCATCGCATTGTCTGAGTAGGTGTCATTCTATTCTGGGGGGTGGGGTGGGGCAGGACAGCAAGG
GGGAGGATTGGGAAGACAATAGCAGGCATGCTGGGGATGCGGTGGGCTCTATGGCTTCTGAGGCGGAAAG
AACCAGCTGGGGCTCGATACCGTCGACCTCTAGCTAGAGCTTGGCGTAATCATGGTCATAGCTGTTTCCT
GTGTGAAATTGTTATCCGCTCACAATTCCACACAACATACGAGCCGGAAGCATAAAGTGTAAAGCCTAGG
GTGCCTAATGAGTGAGCTAACTCACATTAATTGCGTTGCGCTCACTGCCCGCTTTCCAGTCGGGAAACCT
GTCGTGCCAGCTGCATTAATGAATCGGCCAACGCGCGGGGAGAGGCGGTTTGCGTATTGGGCGCTCTTCC
GCTTCCTCGCTCACTGACTCGCTGCGCTCGGTCGTTCGGCTGCGGCGAGCGGTATCAGCTCACTCAAAGG
CGGTAATACGGTTATCCACAGAATCAGGGGATAACGCAGGAAAGAACATGTGAGCAAAAGGCCAGCAAAA
GGCCAGGAACCGTAAAAAGGCCGCGTTGCTGGCGTTTTTCCATAGGCTCCGCCCCCCTGACGAGCATCAC
AAAAATCGACGCTCAAGTCAGAGGTGGCGAAACCCGACAGGACTATAAAGATACCAGGCGTTTCCCCCTG
GAAGCTCCCTCGTGCGCTCTCCTGTTCCGACCCTGCCGCTTACCGGATACCTGTCCGCCTTTCTCCCTTC
GGGAAGCGTGGCGCTTTCTCATAGCTCACGCTGTAGGTATCTCAGTTCGGTGTAGGTCGTTCGCTCCAAG
CTGGGCTGTGTGCACGAACCCCCCGTTCAGCCCGACCGCTGCGCCTTATCCGGTAACTATCGTCTTGAGT
CCAACCCGGTAAGACACGACTTATCGCCACTGGCAGCAGCCACTGGTAACAGGATTAGCAGAGCGAGGTA
TGTAGGCGGTGCTACAGAGTTCTTGAAGTGGTGGCCTAACTACGGCTACACTAGAAGAACAGTATTTGGT
ATCTGCGCTCTGCTGAAGCCAGTTACCTTCGGAAAAAGAGTTGGTAGCTCTTGATCCGGCAAACAAACCA
CCGCTGGTAGCGGTGGTTTTTTTGTTTGCAAGCAGCAGATTACGCGCAGAAAAAAAGGATCTCAAGAAGA
TCCTTTGATCTTTTCTACGGGGTCTGACGCTCAGTGGAACGAAAACTCACGTTAAGGGATTTTGGTCATG
AGATTATCAAAAAGGATCTTCACCTAGATCCTTTTAAATTAAAAATGAAGTTTTAAATCAATCTAAAGTA
TATATGAGTAAACTTGGTCTGACAGTTACCAATGCTTAATCAGTGAGGCACCTATCTCAGCGATCTGTCT
ATTTCGTTCATCCATAGTTGCCTGACTCCCCGTCGTGTAGATAACTACGATACGGGAGGGCTTACCATCT
GGCCCCAGTGCTGCAATGATACCGCGCGAACCACGCTCACCGGCTCCAGATTTATCAGCAATAAACCAGC
CAGCCGGAAGGGCCGAGCGCAGAAGTGGTCCTGCAACTTTATCCGCCTCCATCCAGTCTATTAATTGTTG
CCGGGAAGCTAGAGTAAGTAGTTCGCCAGTTAATAGTTTGCGCAACGTTGTTGCCATTGCTACAGGCATC
GTGGTGTCACGCTCGTCGTTTGGTATGGCTTCATTCAGCTCCGGTTCCCAACGATCAAGGCGAGTTACAT
GATCCCCCATGTTGTGCAAAAAAGCGGTTAGCTCCTTCGGTCCTCCGATCGTTGTCAGAAGTAAGTTGGC
CGCAGTGTTATCACTCATGGTTATGGCAGCACTGCATAATTCTCTTACTGTCATGCCATCCGTAAGATGC
TTTTCTGTGACTGGTGAGTACTCAACCAAGTCATTCTGAGAATAGTGTATGCGGCGACCGAGTTGCTCTT
GCCCGGCGTCAATACGGGATAATACCGCGCCACATAGCAGAACTTTAAAAGTGCTCATCATTGGAAAACG
TTCTTCGGGGCGAAAACTCTCAAGGATCTTACCGCTGTTGAGATCCAGTTCGATGTAACCCACTCGTGCA
CCCAACTGATCTTCAGCATCTTTTACTTTCACCAGCGTTTCTGGGTGAGCAAAAACAGGAAGGCAAAATG
CCGCAAAAAAGGGAATAAGGGCGACACGGAAATGTTGAATACTCATACTCTTCCTTTTTCAATATTATTG
AAGCATTTATCAGGGTTATTGTCTCATGAGCGGATACATATTTGAATGTATTTAGAAAAATAAACAAATA
GGGGTTCCGCGCACATTTCCCCGAAAAGTGCCACCTGACGTCGACGGATCGGGAGATCGATCTCCCGATC
CCCTAGGGTCGACTCTCAGTACAATCTGCTCTGATGCCGCATAGTTAAGCCAGTATCTGCTCCCTGCTTG
TGTGTTGGAGGTCGCTGAGTAGTGCGCGAGCAAAATTTAAGCTACAACAAGGCAAGGCTTGACCGACAAT
TGCATGAAGAATCTGCTTAGGGTTAGGCGTTTTGCGCTGCTTCGCGATGTACGGGCCAGATATACGCGTT
GACATTGATTATTGACTAGTTATTAATAGTAATCAATTACGGGGTCATTAGTTCATAGCCCATATATGGA
GTTCCGCGTTACATAACTTACGGTAAATGGCCCGCCTGGCTGACCGCCCAACGACCCCCGCCCATTGACG
TCAATAATGACGTATGTTCCCATAGTAACGCCAATAGGGACTTTCCATTGACGTCAATGGGTGGAGTATT
TACGGTAAACTGCCCACTTGGCAGTACATCAAGTGTATC
Features (pLannotate 1.2.2; 18 found; start..end, strand, type, name):
    132..335     +  promoter       CMV promoter: human cytomegalovirus (CMV) immediate early promoter
    377..395     +  promoter       T7 promoter: promoter for bacteriophage T7 RNA polymerase
    415..786     +  CDS            Rep (fragment): REP_PCV2 - Experimental evidence at protein level: Swiss-Prot protein existence level 1. Essential for the replication of viral ssDNA. The closed circular ssDNA genome is first converted to a superhelical dsDNA. Rep and/or Rep' binds a specific hairpin at the genome origin of replication. Introduces an endonucleolytic nick within the conserved sequence 5'-AGTATTAC-3' in the intergenic region of the genome, thereby initiating the rolling circle replication (RCR). Following cleavage, binds covalently to the 5'-phosphate of DNA as a tyrosyl ester. The cleavage gives rise to a free 3'-OH that serv
    832..2433    +  CDS            Cas9(N): N-terminal portion of Streptococcus pyogenes Cas9 (Zetsche et al., 2015)
   2434..4928    +  CDS            Cas9(C) (fragment): C-terminal portion of Streptococcus pyogenes Cas9 (Zetsche et al., 2015)
   5032..6849    +  CDS            polA (fragment): DPO1_ECOLI - Also known as resA. Experimental evidence at protein level: Swiss-Prot protein existence level 1. In addition to polymerase activity, this DNA polymerase exhibits 3'-5' and 5'-3' exonuclease activity. It is able to utilize nicked circular duplex DNA as a template and can unwind the parental DNA strand from its template. From Escherichia coli (strain K12).
   6970..7194    +  polyA_signal   bGH poly(A) signal: bovine growth hormone polyadenylation signal
   7198..7219    +  promoter       SV40 promoter (fragment): SV40 enhancer and early promoter
   7224..7240    +  misc_feature   MCS (fragment): pBluescript multiple cloning site
   7289..7305    -  protein_bind   lac operator: The lac repressor binds to the lac operator to inhibit transcription in E. coli. This inhibition can be relieved by adding lactose or isopropyl-β-D-thiogalactopyranoside (IPTG). lac repressor encoded by lacI
   7313..7343    -  promoter       lac promoter: promoter for the E. coli lac operon
   7358..7379    -  protein_bind   CAP binding site: CAP binding activates transcription in the presence of cAMP. E. coli catabolite activator protein
   7392..7484    -  CDS            lacI (fragment): lac repressor; lacI; The lac repressor binds to the lac operator to inhibit transcription in E. coli. This inhibition can be relieved by adding lactose or isopropyl-β-D-thiogalactopyranoside (IPTG).
   7667..8255    -  rep_origin     ori: high-copy-number ColE1/pMB1/pBR322/pUC origin of replication
   8426..9286    -  CDS            AmpR: β-lactamase; bla; confers resistance to ampicillin, carbenicillin, and related antibiotics
   9287..9391    -  promoter       AmpR promoter: bla
   9462..9506    -  misc_feature   bom (fragment): basis of mobility region from pBR322
   9661..131     +  enhancer       CMV enhancer (across the origin): human cytomegalovirus immediate early enhancer
