[The description below was written by a language model from this plasmid's Addgene catalogue record and pLannotate feature annotations shown in this document.]
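Description:
Click editor (CE1) - pCMV-T7-PCV2-nCas9-EcKlenow (EMK488) is a 9.9 kb mammalian expression and in vitro transcription plasmid derived from the pCMV-T7-SpCas9-P2A-EGFP backbone. It is propagated in E. coli through a high-copy ColE1/pUC-type origin and selected with ampicillin via the β-lactamase gene. Short remnants of lac regulatory elements, an SV40 promoter fragment and a bom fragment are also annotated in the backbone but have no evident role in the payload.

The payload is a single synthetic fusion open reading frame placed downstream of the CMV enhancer/promoter and a T7 promoter, and terminated by the bGH polyadenylation signal. This arrangement allows either direct expression in transfected mammalian cells or production of mRNA with T7 RNA polymerase. From N to C terminus the fusion comprises the HUH endonuclease domain of porcine circovirus 2 Rep, an XTEN linker, the SpCas9 H840A nickase, a bipartite nuclear localisation signal (BPNLS), the Klenow fragment of E. coli DNA polymerase I made 3'-5' exonuclease-deficient by D355A/E357A, and a C-terminal BPNLS. The feature table annotates Cas9 as two adjoining segments, but these are contiguous and form one coding sequence.

PCV2 Rep nicks a specific single-stranded DNA motif and becomes covalently attached to the 5' phosphate, so it can tether a DNA oligonucleotide template to the editor. The nickase, directed by a guide RNA supplied separately, cuts one genomic strand, and the free 3' end can then be extended by the DNA-dependent polymerase along that template. The construct is the CE1 click editor, used for programmable genome writing.
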