Addgene plasmid #208942: Click editor (CE1) - pCMV-T7-PCV2-nCas9-EcKlenow (EMK488)
Purpose: The CE1 construct, expressed from CMV or T7 promoters.
Depositing lab: Benjamin Kleinstiver. Depositing organization: Massachusetts General Hospital. Publication: Click editing enables programmable genome writing using DNA polymerases and HUH endonucleases. Ferreira da Silva J, Tou CJ, King EM, Eller ML, Rufino-Ramos D, Ma L, Cromwell CR, Metovic J, Benning FMC, Chao LH, Eichler FS, Kleinstiver BP. Nat Biotechnol. 2024 Jul 22. doi: 10.1038/s41587-024-02324-x. PubMed 39039307.
Backbone
  Vector backbone: pCMV-T7-SpCas9-P2A-EGFP (RTW3027)
  Vector type: Mammalian Expression, CRISPR ; in vitro transcription; T7 promoter
Growth in bacteria
  Bacterial resistance: Ampicillin, 100 μg/mL
  Growth temperature: 37°C
  Growth strain: DH5alpha
  Copy number: High Copy
Gene/Insert
  Gene/Insert name: PCV2-XTEN-nSpCas9-BPNLS-EcKlenow(-exo)-BPNLS (alt name: EMK488)
  Species: Synthetic
  Mutation: nSpCas9(H840A); EcKlenow(-exo;D355A/E357A)
  Promoter: CMV and T7
  Tag / fusion protein: BPNLS (C terminal on insert)
  Cloning method: Gibson Cloning
  Sequencing primers: 5′ oBK6928-CCAAGTCTCCACCCCATTGACG; 3′ oBK219-GGGAGTGGCACCTTCCAGGGTC
Terms and licenses: Academic/Nonprofit Terms; Industry Terms: Not Available to Industry
Depositor comments: Please visit https://doi.org/10.1101/2023.09.12.557440 for bioRxiv preprint.
How to cite: Click editor (CE1) - pCMV-T7-PCV2-nCas9-EcKlenow (EMK488) was a gift from Benjamin Kleinstiver (Addgene plasmid # 208942 ; http://n2t.net/addgene:208942 ; RRID:Addgene_208942)
